>Addgene plasmid #15747 | pGSTag Flag Jnk3a2(2nd methione) | addgene partial sequence | sequence record 22659 | 15747 with pGEX5'
TGGTTCCGCGTGGATCTGCAGAACGTCGCGAAATTCTGAGCCGTCGTCCGAGTTACCGTAAAGGATCCAT
GAGCAAAAGCAAAGTTGACAACCAGTTCTACAGTGTGGAAGTGGGAGACTCAACCTTCACAGTTCTCAAG
CGCTACCAGAATCTAAAGCCTATTGGCTCTGGGGCTCAGGGCATAGTTTGTGCCGCGTATGATGCTGTCC
TTGACAGAAATGTGGCCATTAAGAAGCTCAGCAGACCCTTTCAGAACCAAACACATGCCAAGAGAGCGTA
CCGGGAGCTGGTCCTCATGAAGTGTGTGAACCATAAAAACATTATTAGTTTATTAAATGTCTTCACACCC
CAGAAAACGCTGGAGGAGTTCCAAGATGTTTACTTAGTAATGGAACTGATGGATGCCAACTTATGTCAAG
TGATTCAGATGGAATTAGACCATGAGCGAATGTCTTACCTGCTGTACCAAATGTTGTGTGGCATTAAGCA
CCTCCATTCTGCTGGAATTATTCACAGGGATTTAAAACCAAGTAACATTGTAGTCAAGTCTGATTGCACA
TTGAAAATCCTGGACTTTGGACTGGCCAGGACAGCAGGCACAAGCTTCATGATGACTCCATATGTGGTGA
CACGTTATTACAGAGCCCCTGAGGTCATCCTGGGGATGGGCTACAAGGAGAACGTGGATATATGGTCTGT
GGGATGCATTATGGGAGAAATGGTTCGCCACAAAATCCTCTTTCCAGGAAGGGACTATATTGACCAGTGG
AATAAGGTAATTGAACAACTAGGAACACCATGT
