[The description below was written by a language model from this plasmid's Addgene catalogue record.]
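Description:
pGSTag Flag Jnk3a2(2nd methione) is a bacterial expression plasmid built on the pGSTag backbone (about 5.1 kb without insert). It is maintained in E. coli as a high-copy plasmid under ampicillin selection. The record does not list the origin of replication, the promoter or the individual backbone features. The backbone name and the use of pGEX 5′ and 3′ sequencing primers indicate a pGEX-style vector, in which an insert is normally expressed as a fusion to an N-terminal glutathione S-transferase (GST) moiety for affinity purification. That arrangement is inferred here, not documented, because no feature table is provided.

The insert is a 1,287 bp human cDNA for the JNK3α2 isoform of MAPK10 (also known as JNK3, SAPK1b or p54bSAPK), a member of the c-Jun N-terminal kinase group of stress-activated MAP kinases. It was cloned between BamHI and XhoI sites, both of which were retained. The "2nd methionine" designation suggests that the coding region begins at the second in-frame initiator methionine of JNK3 and not the first, which would give an N-terminally shorter form of the protein. The plasmid name also indicates a Flag epitope tag, useful for immunodetection or immunoprecipitation, although the record does not list tags or their positions.

The associated publication concerns the selective interaction of JNK isoforms with transcription factors. The plasmid is therefore suited to producing recombinant tagged JNK3α2 in bacteria for in vitro work such as binding assays, kinase assays and comparisons of substrate preference among JNK isoforms.
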