Addgene plasmid #15747: pGSTag Flag Jnk3a2(2nd methione)
Depositing lab: Roger Davis. Depositing organization: University of Massachusetts, Worcester. Publication: Selective interaction of JNK protein kinase isoforms with transcription factors. Gupta S, Barrett T, Whitmarsh AJ, Cavanagh J, Sluss HK, Derijard B, Davis RJ. EMBO J. 1996 Jun 3. 15(11):2760-70. PubMed 8654373.
Backbone
  Vector backbone: pGSTag
  Backbone size w/o insert (bp): 5057
  Vector type: Bacterial Expression
Growth in bacteria
  Bacterial resistance: Ampicillin, 100 μg/mL
  Growth temperature: 37°C
  Growth strain: DH5alpha
  Copy number: High Copy
Gene/Insert
  Gene/Insert name: Jnk3a2(2nd methione) (alt name: MAPK10)
  Species: H. sapiens (human)
  Insert size (bp): 1287
  Entrez Gene: MAPK10 (a.k.a. JNK3, JNK3A, PRKM10, SAPK1b, p493F12, p54bSAPK)
  Cloning method: Restriction Enzyme; 5′ cloning site Bam HI (not destroyed); 3′ cloning site xho 1 (not destroyed)
  Sequencing primers: 5′ pGex 5'; 3′ pGex 3'
Terms and licenses: Academic/Nonprofit Terms; Industry Terms: Not Available to Industry
How to cite: pGSTag Flag Jnk3a2(2nd methione) was a gift from Roger Davis (Addgene plasmid # 15747 ; http://n2t.net/addgene:15747 ; RRID:Addgene_15747)
